Addgene plasmid #56654: mPapaya1-Vimentin-7
Purpose: Localization: Intermediate Filaments, Excitation: 530, Emission: 541
Depositing lab: Michael Davidson. Depositing organization: Florida State University, Tallahassee. Publication: An engineered monomeric Zoanthus sp. yellow fluorescent protein. Hoi H, Howe ES, Ding Y, Zhang W, Baird MA, Sell BR, Allen JR, Davidson MW, Campbell RE. Chem Biol. 2013 Oct 24;20(10):1296-304. doi: 10.1016/j.chembiol.2013.08.008. Epub 2013 Oct 3. PubMed 24094838.
Backbone
  Vector backbone: mPapaya1
  Backbone size w/o insert (bp): 4750
  Vector type: Mammalian Expression
  Selectable markers: Neomycin (select with G418)
Growth in bacteria
  Bacterial resistance: Kanamycin, 50 μg/mL
  Growth temperature: 37°C
  Growth strain: DH5alpha
  Copy number: High Copy
Gene/Insert
  Gene/Insert name: Vimentin (alt name: NM_003380.3)
  Species: H. sapiens (human)
  Entrez Gene: VIM
  Promoter: CMV
  Tag / fusion protein: mPapaya1 (C terminal on backbone)
  Cloning method: Unknown
  Sequencing primers: 5′ CMV-F; 3′ SV40pA-R
Terms and licenses: Academic/Nonprofit Terms; Industry Terms: Not Available to Industry
Depositor comments: . Excitation = 530; Emission = 541
How to cite: mPapaya1-Vimentin-7 was a gift from Michael Davidson (Addgene plasmid # 56654 ; http://n2t.net/addgene:56654 ; RRID:Addgene_56654)
