[The description below was written by a language model from this plasmid's Addgene catalogue record and pLannotate feature annotations shown in this document.]
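Description:
mPapaya1-Vimentin-7 is a mammalian expression plasmid of about 6.1 kb that produces human vimentin (VIM) fused at its C terminus to the monomeric yellow fluorescent protein mPapaya1. It is built on an N1-style fluorescent protein backbone named mPapaya1 in the record. Transcription of the fusion is driven by the human cytomegalovirus immediate early enhancer and promoter. A remnant of the multiple cloning site sits just upstream of the vimentin coding sequence. The vimentin open reading frame is followed by a short gap in the feature table, presumably a linker, and then by the mammalian codon-optimized mPapaya1 coding sequence, a variant engineered from the Zoanthus protein zFP538. The transcript is terminated by an SV40 polyadenylation signal. The short large T antigen fragment annotated just before that signal is probably part of the SV40 late-region sequence that carries it, not an expressed element.

In bacteria the plasmid is maintained at high copy through a ColE1/pUC-type origin, and it also carries an f1 phage origin. One NeoR/KanR gene (the Tn5 aminoglycoside phosphotransferase) provides both selections. A bacterial bla-type promoter drives it for kanamycin resistance in E. coli, and the SV40 enhancer/early promoter with an HSV TK polyadenylation signal drives it for G418 selection in mammalian cells. The small ble and bGH poly(A) fragments in the annotation appear to be backbone remnants or partial matches.

The construct is intended as a localization marker. In transfected cells the fusion incorporates into vimentin intermediate filaments and labels them for fluorescence imaging, with recorded excitation at 530 nm and emission at 541 nm.
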