Features (pLannotate 1.2.2; 16 found; start..end, strand, type, name):
      1..304     +  enhancer       CMV enhancer: human cytomegalovirus immediate early enhancer
    305..508     +  promoter       CMV promoter: human cytomegalovirus (CMV) immediate early promoter
    531..574     +  misc_feature   MCS (fragment): multiple cloning site
    577..1974    +  CDS            VIM: VIME_HUMAN - Experimental evidence at protein level: Swiss-Prot protein existence level 1. Involved with LARP6 in the stabilization of type I collagen mRNAs for CO1A1 and CO1A2. From Homo sapiens (Human).
   1996..2709    +  CDS            mPapaya1: monomeric yellow fluorescent protein derived from the Zoanthus fluorescent protein zFP538 mammalian codon-optimized
   2725..2808    +  CDS            large T antigen (fragment): large T antigen from SV40 (simian virus 40)
   2831..2952    +  polyA_signal   SV40 poly(A) signal: SV40 polyadenylation signal
   2986..3414    -  rep_origin     f1 ori (sequence partly withheld): f1 bacteriophage origin of replication; arrow indicates direction of (+) strand synthesis
   3441..3545    +  promoter       AmpR promoter: bla
   3547..3904    +  promoter       SV40 promoter: SV40 enhancer and early promoter
   3939..4733    +  CDS            NeoR/KanR: aminoglycoside phosphotransferase from Tn5; aph(3')-II (or nptII); confers resistance to neomycin, kanamycin, and G418 (Geneticin®)
   4754..4906    +  CDS            ble (fragment): BLE_KLEPN - Experimental evidence at protein level: Swiss-Prot protein existence level 1. Binding protein with a strong affinity to the bleomycin family of antibiotics. Binds to CL990; an antimitotic-antibiotic compound. From Klebsiella pneumoniae.
   4965..5012    +  polyA_signal   HSV TK poly(A) signal: herpes simplex virus thymidine kinase polyadenylation signal (Cole and Stacy, 1985)
   5103..5119    -  polyA_signal   bGH poly(A) signal (fragment): bovine growth hormone polyadenylation signal
   5341..5929    +  rep_origin     ori: high-copy-number ColE1/pMB1/pBR322/pUC origin of replication
   6044..6103    +  enhancer       CMV enhancer (fragment): human cytomegalovirus immediate early enhancer
>Addgene plasmid #56654 | mPapaya1-Vimentin-7 | addgene full sequence | sequence record 226513 | Addgene NGS Result
CGTTACATAACTTACGGTAAATGGCCCGCCTGGCTGACCGCCCAACGACCCCCGCCCATTGACGTCAATA
ATGACGTATGTTCCCATAGTAACGCCAATAGGGACTTTCCATTGACGTCAATGGGTGGAGTATTTACGGT
AAACTGCCCACTTGGCAGTACATCAAGTGTATCATATGCCAAGTACGCCCCCTATTGACGTCAATGACGG
TAAATGGCCCGCCTGGCATTATGCCCAGTACATGACCTTATGGGACTTTCCTACTTGGCAGTACATCTAC
GTATTAGTCATCGCTATTACCATGGTGATGCGGTTTTGGCAGTACATCAATGGGCGTGGATAGCGGTTTG
ACTCACGGGGATTTCCAAGTCTCCACCCCATTGACGTCAATGGGAGTTTGTTTTGGCACCAAAATCAACG
GGACTTTCCAAAATGTCGTAACAACTCCGCCCCATTGACGCAAATGGGCGGTAGGCGTGTACGGTGGGAG
GTCTATATAAGCAGAGCTGGTTTAGTGAACCGTCAGATCCGCTAGCGCTACCGGACTCAGATCTCGAGCT
CAAGCTTCGAATTCCCATGTCCACCAGGTCCGTGTCCTCGTCCTCCTACCGCAGGATGTTCGGCGGCCCG
GGCACCGCGAGCCGGCCGAGCTCCAGCCGGAGCTACGTGACTACGTCCACCCGCACCTACAGCCTGGGCA
GCGCGCTGCGCCCCAGCACCAGCCGCAGCCTCTACGCCTCGTCCCCGGGCGGCGTGTATGCCACGCGCTC
CTCTGCCGTGCGCCTGCGGAGCAGCGTGCCCGGGGTGCGGCTCCTGCAGGACTCGGTGGACTTCTCGCTG
GCCGACGCCATCAACACCGAGTTCAAGAACACCCGCACCAACGAGAAGGTGGAGCTGCAGGAGCTGAATG
ACCGCTTCGCCAACTACATCGACAAGGTGCGCTTCCTGGAGCAGCAGAATAAGATCCTGCTGGCCGAGCT
CGAGCAGCTCAAGGGCCAAGGCAAGTCGCGCCTGGGGGACCTCTACGAGGAGGAGATGCGGGAGCTGCGC
CGGCAGGTGGACCAGCTAACCAACGACAAAGCCCGCGTCGAGGTGGAGCGCGACAACCTGGCCGAGGACA
TCATGCGCCTCCGGGAGAAATTGCAGGAGGAGATGCTTCAGAGAGAGGAAGCCGAAAACACCCTGCAATC
TTTCAGACAGGATGTTGACAATGCGTCTCTGGCACGTCTTGACCTTGAACGCAAAGTGGAATCTTTGCAA
GAAGAGATTGCCTTTTTGAAGAAACTCCACGAAGAGGAAATCCAGGAGCTGCAGGCTCAGATTCAGGAAC
AGCATGTCCAAATCGATGTGGATGTTTCCAAGCCTGACCTCACGGCTGCCCTGCGTGACGTACGTCAGCA
ATATGAAAGTGTGGCTGCCAAGAACCTGCAGGAGGCAGAAGAATGGTACAAATCCAAGTTTGCTGACCTC
TCTGAGGCTGCCAACCGGAACAATGACGCCCTGCGCCAGGCAAAGCAGGAGTCCACTGAGTACCGGAGAC
AGGTGCAGTCCCTCACCTGTGAAGTGGATGCCCTTAAAGGAACCAATGAGTCCCTGGAACGCCAGATGCG
TGAAATGGAAGAGAACTTTGCCGTTGAAGCTGCTAACTACCAAGACACTATTGGCCGCCTGCAGGATGAG
ATTCAGAATATGAAGGAGGAAATGGCTCGTCACCTTCGTGAATACCAAGACCTGCTCAATGTTAAGATGG
CCCTTGACATTGAGATTGCCACCTACAGGAAGCTGCTGGAAGGCGAGGAGAGCAGGATTTCTCTGCCTCT
TCCAAACTTTTCCTCCCTGAACCTGAGGGAAACTAATCTGGATTCACTCCCTCTGGTTGATACCCACTCA
AAAAGGACACTTCTGATTAAGACGGTTGAAACTAGAGATGGACAGGTTATCAACGAAACTTCTCAGCATC
ACGATGACCTTGAAGGGGATCCACCGGTCGCCACCATGGTGAGCAAGGGCGAGGGGCAATCGAAGCATGG
ACTAAAGGAGGAGATGACGGTGAAGTACCACATGGAAGGTTGCGTTAATGGTCACAAATTTGTCATTACT
GGAGAGGGCATTGGAAACCCTTTTAAGGGTAAGCAAACCGCAAATTTGTGTGTGATAGAAGGAGGCCCGC
TGCCGTTCTCGGAGGACATTTTAAGTCCGGGTTTTAAATATGGTGACCGGATTTTCACAGAGTACCCACA
GGATATTGTAGATTACTTCAAGAACTCATGTCCAGCGGGCTATACGTGGGAAAGGAGCTACCTCTTTGAG
GACGGAGCGGTCTGTCGATGCAACGTGGACATAACAGTCTCTGAAAAGGAGAACTGCATCTATCACAAAA
GTATCTTCAGAGGGGTGAATTTTCCCGCCGACGGCCCCGTAATGAAGAAAATGACCACTAATTGGGAAGC
TAGTACCGAGAAAATTGTGCCTGTTCCAAAGCAAGGGATATTAAAGGGAAAGGTCAAAATGTGCCTGTTG
CTGAAGGATGGCGGTCGTTATCATTGCCAGTTTGATACGGTATATAAAGCTAAATCAGTGCCCTCCAAGA
TGCCAGAATGGCATTTTATACAGCATAAGCTCCTTAGGGAGGACCGCTCTGATGCTAAAAACCAGAAATG
GCAATTAACAGAACATGCAATCGCAGGCATGGACGAGCTGTACAAGTAAGCGGCCGCGACTCTAGATCAT
AATCAGCCATACCACATTTGTAGAGGTTTTACTTGCTTTAAAAAACCTCCCACACCTCCCCCTGAACCTG
AAACATAAAATGAATGCAATTGTTGTTGTTAACTTGTTTATTGCAGCTTATAATGGTTACAAATAAAGCA
ATAGCATCACAAATTTCACAAATAAAGCATTTTTTTCACTGCATTCTAGTTGTGGTTTGTCCAAACTCAT
CAATGTATCTTAAGGCGTAAATTGTAAGCGTTAATATTTTGTTAAAATTCGCGTTAAATTTTTGTTAAAT
CAGCTCATTTTTTAACCAATAGGCCGAAATCGGCAAAATCCCTTATAAATCAAAAGAATAGACCGAGATA
GGGT
[37 nt withheld, positions 3085-3121]
AAAGAACGTGGACTCCAACGTCAAAGG
[49 nt withheld, positions 3149-3197]
T
[91 nt withheld, positions 3199-3289]
G
[124 nt withheld, positions 3291-3414]
CAGGTGGCACTTTTCGGGGAAATGTGCGCGGAACCCCTATTTGTTTATTTTTCTAAATACATTCAAATAT
GTATCCGCTCATGAGACAATAACCCTGATAAATGCTTCAATAATATTGAAAAAGGAAGAGTCCTGAGGCG
GAAAGAACCAGCTGTGGAATGTGTGTCAGTTAGGGTGTGGAAAGTCCCCAGGCTCCCCAGCAGGCAGAAG
TATGCAAAGCATGCATCTCAATTAGTCAGCAACCAGGTGTGGAAAGTCCCCAGGCTCCCCAGCAGGCAGA
AGTATGCAAAGCATGCATCTCAATTAGTCAGCAACCATAGTCCCGCCCCTAACTCCGCCCATCCCGCCCC
TAACTCCGCCCAGTTCCGCCCATTCTCCGCCCCATGGCTGACTAATTTTTTTTATTTATGCAGAGGCCGA
GGCCGCCTCGGCCTCTGAGCTATTCCAGAAGTAGTGAGGAGGCTTTTTTGGAGGCCTAGGCTTTTGCAAA
GATCGATCAAGAGACAGGATGAGGATCGTTTCGCATGATTGAACAAGATGGATTGCACGCAGGTTCTCCG
GCCGCTTGGGTGGAGAGGCTATTCGGCTATGACTGGGCACAACAGACAATCGGCTGCTCTGATGCCGCCG
TGTTCCGGCTGTCAGCGCAGGGGCGCCCGGTTCTTTTTGTCAAGACCGACCTGTCCGGTGCCCTGAATGA
ACTGCAAGACGAGGCAGCGCGGCTATCGTGGCTGGCCACGACGGGCGTTCCTTGCGCAGCTGTGCTCGAC
GTTGTCACTGAAGCGGGAAGGGACTGGCTGCTATTGGGCGAAGTGCCGGGGCAGGATCTCCTGTCATCTC
ACCTTGCTCCTGCCGAGAAAGTATCCATCATGGCTGATGCAATGCGGCGGCTGCATACGCTTGATCCGGC
TACCTGCCCATTCGACCACCAAGCGAAACATCGCATCGAGCGAGCACGTACTCGGATGGAAGCCGGTCTT
GTCGATCAGGATGATCTGGACGAAGAGCATCAGGGGCTCGCGCCAGCCGAACTGTTCGCCAGGCTCAAGG
CGAGCATGCCCGACGGCGAGGATCTCGTCGTGACCCATGGCGATGCCTGCTTGCCGAATATCATGGTGGA
AAATGGCCGCTTTTCTGGATTCATCGACTGTGGCCGGCTGGGTGTGGCGGACCGCTATCAGGACATAGCG
TTGGCTACCCGTGATATTGCTGAAGAGCTTGGCGGCGAATGGGCTGACCGCTTCCTCGTGCTTTACGGTA
TCGCCGCTCCCGATTCGCAGCGCATCGCCTTCTATCGCCTTCTTGACGAGTTCTTCTGAGCGGGACTCTG
GGGTTCGAAATGACCGACCAAGCGACGCCCAACCTGCCATCACGAGATTTCGATTCCACCGCCGCCTTCT
ATGAAAGGTTGGGCTTCGGAATCGTTTTCCGGGACGCCGGCTGGATGATCCTCCAGCGCGGGGATCTCAT
GCTGGAGTTCTTCGCCCACCCTAGGGGGAGGCTAACTGAAACACGGAAGGAGACAATACCGGAAGGAACC
CGCGCTATGACGGCAATAAAAAGACAGAATAAAACGCACGGTGTTGGGTCGTTTGTTCATAAACGCGGGG
TTCGGTCCCAGGGCTGGCACTCTGTCGATACCCCACCGAGACCCCATTGGGGCCAATACGCCCGCGTTTC
TTCCTTTTCCCCACCCCACCCCCCAAGTTCGGGTGAAGGCCCAGGGCTCGCAGCCAACGTCGGGGCGGCA
GGCCCTGCCATAGCCTCAGGTTACTCATATATACTTTAGATTGATTTAAAACTTCATTTTTAATTTAAAA
GGATCTAGGTGAAGATCCTTTTTGATAATCTCATGACCAAAATCCCTTAACGTGAGTTTTCGTTCCACTG
AGCGTCAGACCCCGTAGAAAAGATCAAAGGATCTTCTTGAGATCCTTTTTTTCTGCGCGTAATCTGCTGC
TTGCAAACAAAAAAACCACCGCTACCAGCGGTGGTTTGTTTGCCGGATCAAGAGCTACCAACTCTTTTTC
CGAAGGTAACTGGCTTCAGCAGAGCGCAGATACCAAATACTGTTCTTCTAGTGTAGCCGTAGTTAGGCCA
CCACTTCAAGAACTCTGTAGCACCGCCTACATACCTCGCTCTGCTAATCCTGTTACCAGTGGCTGCTGCC
AGTGGCGATAAGTCGTGTCTTACCGGGTTGGACTCAAGACGATAGTTACCGGATAAGGCGCAGCGGTCGG
GCTGAACGGGGGGTTCGTGCACACAGCCCAGCTTGGAGCGAACGACCTACACCGAACTGAGATACCTACA
GCGTGAGCTATGAGAAAGCGCCACGCTTCCCGAAGGGAGAAAGGCGGACAGGTATCCGGTAAGCGGCAGG
GTCGGAACAGGAGAGCGCACGAGGGAGCTTCCAGGGGGAAACGCCTGGTATCTTTATAGTCCTGTCGGGT
TTCGCCACCTCTGACTTGAGCGTCGATTTTTGTGATGCTCGTCAGGGGGGCGGAGCCTATGGAAAAACGC
CAGCAACGCGGCCTTTTTACGGTTCCTGGCCTTTTGCTGGCCTTTTGCTCACATGTTCTTTCCTGCGTTA
TCCCCTGATTCTGTGGATAACCGTATTACCGCCATGCATTAGTTATTAATAGTAATCAATTACGGGGTCA
TTAGTTCATAGCCCATATATGGAGTTCCG
