>Addgene plasmid #56654 | mPapaya1-Vimentin-7 | depositor partial sequence | sequence record 87543 | insert sequence
TCAGATCCGCTAGCGCTACCGGACTCAGATCTCGAGCTCAAGCTTCGAATTCCCATGTCCACCAGGTCCG
TGTCCTCGTCCTCCTACCGCAGGATGTTCGGCGGCCCGGGCACCGCGAGCCGGCCGAGCTCCAGCCGGAG
CTACGTGACTACGTCCACCCGCACCTACAGCCTGGGCAGCGCGCTGCGCCCCAGCACCAGCCGCAGCCTC
TACGCCTCGTCCCCGGGCGGCGTGTATGCCACGCGCTCCTCTGCCGTGCGCCTGCGGAGCAGCGTGCCCG
GGGTGCGGCTCCTGCAGGACTCGGTGGACTTCTCGCTGGCCGACGCCATCAACACCGAGTTCAAGAACAC
CCGCACCAACGAGAAGGTGGAGCTGCAGGAGCTGAATGACCGCTTCGCCAACTACATCGACAAGGTGCGC
TTCCTGGAGCAGCAGAATAAGATCCTGCTGGCCGAGCTCGAGCAGCTCAAGGGCCAAGGCAAGTCGCGCC
TGGGGGACCTCTACGAGGAGGAGATGCGGGAGCTGCGCCGGCAGGTGGACCAGCTAACCAACGACAAAGC
CCGCGTCGAGGTGGAGCGCGACAACCTGGCCGAGGACATCATGCGCCTCCGGGAGAAATTGCAGGAGGAG
ATGCTTCAGAGAGAGGAAGCCGAAAACACCCTGCAATCTTTCAGACAGGATGTTGACAATGCGTCTCTGG
CACGTCTTGACCTTGAACGCAAAGTGGAATCTTTGCAAGAAGAGATTGCCTTTTTGAAGAAACTCCACGA
AGAGGAAATCCAGGAGCTGCAGGCTCAGATTCAGGAACAGCATGTCCAAATCGATGTGGATGTTTCCAAG
CCTGACCTCACGGCTGCCCTGCGTGACGTACGTCAGCAATATGAAAGTGTGGCTGCCAAGAACCTGCAGG
AGGCAGAAGAATGGTACAAATCCAAGTTTGCTGACCTCTCTGAGGCTGCCAACCGGAACAATGACGCCCT
GCGCCAGGCAAAGCAGGAGTCCACTGAGTACCGGAGACAGGTGCAGTCCCTCACCTGTGAAGTGGATGCC
CTTAAAGGAACCAATGAGTCCCTGGAACGCCAGATGCGTGAAATGGAAGAGAACTTTGCCGTTGAAGCTG
CTAACTACCAAGACACTATTGGCCGCCTGCAGGATGAGATTCAGAATATGAAGGAGGAAATGGCTCGTCA
CCTTCGTGAATACCAAGACCTGCTCAATGTTAAGATGGCCCTTGACATTGAGATTGCCACCTACAGGAAG
CTGCTGGAAGGCGAGGAGAGCAGGATTTCTCTGCCTCTTCCAAACTTTTCCTCCCTGAACCTGAGGGAAA
CTAATCTGGATTCACTCCCTCTGGTTGATACCCACTCAAAAAGGACACTTCTGATTAAGACGGTTGAAAC
TAGAGATGGACAGGTTATCAACGAAACTTCTCAGCATCACGATGACCTTGAAGGGGATCCACCGGTCGCC
ACCATGGTGAGCAAGGGCGAGGGGCAATCGAAGCATGGACTAAAGGAGGAGATGACGGTGAAGTACCACA
TGGAAGGTTGCGTTAATGGTCACAAATTTGTCATTACTGGAGAGGGCATTGGAAACCCTTTTAAGGGTAA
GCAAACCGCAAATTTGTGTGTGATAGAAGGAGGCCCGCTGCCGTTCTCGGAGGACATTTTAAGTCCGGGT
TTTAAATATGGTGACCGGATTTTCACAGAGTACCCACAGGATATTGTAGATTACTTCAAGAACTCATGTC
CAGCGGGCTATACGTGGGAAAGGAGCTACCTCTTTGAGGACGGAGCGGTCTGTCGATGCAACGTGGACAT
AACAGTCTCTGAAAAGGAGAACTGCATCTATCACAAAAGTATCTTCAGAGGGGTGAATTTTCCCGCCGAC
GGCCCCGTAATGAAGAAAATGACCACTAATTGGGAAGCTAGTACCGAGAAAATTGTGCCTGTTCCAAAGC
AAGGGATATTAAAGGGAAAGGTCAAAATGTGCCTGTTGCTGAAGGATGGCGGTCGTTATCATTGCCAGTT
TGATACGGTATATAAAGCTAAATCAGTGCCCTCCAAGATGCCAGAATGGCATTTTATACAGCATAAGCTC
CTTAGGGAGGACCGCTCTGATGCTAAAAACCAGAAATGGCAATTAACAGAACATGCAATCGCAGGCATGG
ACGAGCTGTACAAGTAAGCGGCCGCGACTCTAGATCATAATCAGCCATACCACAT
